>Addgene plasmid #83412 | pCDNA3_V5-APEX2-Sec61B | addgene full sequence | sequence record 173675 | Addgene NGS Result
GCGAGCAAAATTTAAGCTACAACAAGGCAAGGCTTGACCGACAATTGCATGAAGAATCTGCTTAGGGTTA
GGCGTTTTGCGCTGCTTCGCGATGTACGGGCCAGATATACGCGTTGACATTGATTATTGACTAGTTATTA
ATAGTAATCAATTACGGGGTCATTAGTTCATAGCCCATATATGGAGTTCCGCGTTACATAACTTACGGTA
AATGGCCCGCCTGGCTGACCGCCCAACGACCCCCGCCCATTGACGTCAATAATGACGTATGTTCCCATAG
TAACGCCAATAGGGACTTTCCATTGACGTCAATGGGTGGAGTATTTACGGTAAACTGCCCACTTGGCAGT
ACATCAAGTGTATCATATGCCAAGTACGCCCCCTATTGACGTCAATGACGGTAAATGGCCCGCCTGGCAT
TATGCCCAGTACATGACCTTATGGGACTTTCCTACTTGGCAGTACATCTACGTATTAGTCATCGCTATTA
CCATGGTGATGCGGTTTTGGCAGTACATCAATGGGCGTGGATAGCGGTTTGACTCACGGGGATTTCCAAG
TCTCCACCCCATTGACGTCAATGGGAGTTTGTTTTGGCACCAAAATCAACGGGACTTTCCAAAATGTCGT
AACAACTCCGCCCCATTGACGCAAATGGGCGGTAGGCGTGTACGGTGGGAGGTCTATATAAGCAGAGCTC
TCTGGCTAACTAGAGAACCCACTGCTTACTGGCTTATCGAAATTAATACGACTCACTATAGGGAGACCCA
AGCTTGCGGCCGCCACCATGGGCAAGCCCATCCCCAACCCCCTGCTGGGCCTGGACAGCACCGGAAAGTC
TTACCCAACTGTGAGTGCTGATTACCAGGACGCCGTTGAGAAGGCGAAGAAGAAGCTCAGAGGCTTCATC
GCTGAGAAGAGATGCGCTCCTCTAATGCTCCGTTTGGCATTCCACTCTGCTGGAACCTTTGACAAGGGCA
CGAAGACCGGTGGACCCTTCGGAACCATCAAGCACCCTGCCGAACTGGCTCACAGCGCTAACAACGGTCT
TGACATCGCTGTTAGGCTTTTGGAGCCACTCAAGGCGGAGTTCCCTATTTTGAGCTACGCCGATTTCTAC
CAGTTGGCTGGCGTTGTTGCCGTTGAGGTCACGGGTGGACCTAAGGTTCCATTCCACCCTGGAAGAGAGG
ACAAGCCTGAGCCACCACCAGAGGGTCGCTTGCCCGATCCCACTAAGGGTTCTGACCATTTGAGAGATGT
GTTTGGCAAAGCTATGGGGCTTACTGACCAAGATATCGTTGCTCTATCTGGGGGTCACACTATTGGAGCT
GCACACAAGGAGCGTTCTGGATTTGAGGGTCCCTGGACCTCTAATCCTCTTATTTTCGACAACTCATACT
TCACGGAGTTGTTGAGTGGTGAGAAGGAAGGTCTCCTTCAGCTACCTTCTGACAAGGCTCTTTTGTCTGA
CCCTGTATTCCGCCCTCTCGTTGATAAATATGCAGCGGACGAAGATGCCTTCTTTGCTGATTACGCTGAG
GCTCACCAAAAGCTTTCCGAGCTTGGGTTTGCTGATGCCAAGCTAGCA
[288 nt withheld, positions 1589-1876]
TAATGACTCGAGCATGCATCTAGAGGGCCCTATTCTATAGTGTCACCTAAATGCTAGAGCTCGCTGATCA
GCCTCGACTGTGCCTTCTAGTTGCCAGCCATCTGTTGTTTGCCCCTCCCCCGTGCCTTCCTTGACCCTGG
AAGGTGCCACTCCCACTGTCCTTTCCTAATAAAATGAGGAAATTGCATCGCATTGTCTGAGTAGGTGTCA
TTCTATTCTGGGGGGTGGGGTGGGGCAGGACAGCAAGGGGGAGGATTGGGAAGACAATAGCAGGCATGCT
GGGGATGCGGTGGGCTCTATGGCTTCTGAGGCGGAAAGAACCAGCTGGGGCTCTAGGGGGTATCCCC
[124 nt withheld, positions 2224-2347]
C
[91 nt withheld, positions 2349-2439]
A
[49 nt withheld, positions 2441-2489]
CCTTTGACGTTGGAGTCCACGTTCTTT
[37 nt withheld, positions 2517-2553]
ACCCTATCTCGGTCTATTCTTTTGATTTATAAGGGATTTTGCCGATTTCGGCCTATTGGTTAAAAAATGA
GCTGATTTAACAAAAATTTAACGCGAATTAATTCTGTGGAATGTGTGTCAGTTAGGGTGTGGAAAGTCCC
CAGGCTCCCCAGCAGGCAGAAGTATGCAAAGCATGCATCTCAATTAGTCAGCAACCAGGTGTGGAAAGTC
CCCAGGCTCCCCAGCAGGCAGAAGTATGCAAAGCATGCATCTCAATTAGTCAGCAACCATAGTCCCGCCC
CTAACTCCGCCCATCCCGCCCCTAACTCCGCCCAGTTCCGCCCATTCTCCGCCCCATGGCTGACTAATTT
TTTTTATTTATGCAGAGGCCGAGGCCGCCTCTGCCTCTGAGCTATTCCAGAAGTAGTGAGGAGGCTTTTT
TGGAGGCCTAGGCTTTTGCAAAAAGCTCCCGGGAGCTTGTATATCCATTTTCGGATCTGATCAAGAGACA
GGATGAGGATCGTTTCGCATGATTGAACAAGATGGATTGCACGCAGGTTCTCCGGCCGCTTGGGTGGAGA
GGCTATTCGGCTATGACTGGGCACAACAGACAATCGGCTGCTCTGATGCCGCCGTGTTCCGGCTGTCAGC
GCAGGGGCGCCCGGTTCTTTTTGTCAAGACCGACCTGTCCGGTGCCCTGAATGAACTGCAGGACGAGGCA
GCGCGGCTATCGTGGCTGGCCACGACGGGCGTTCCTTGCGCAGCTGTGCTCGACGTTGTCACTGAAGCGG
GAAGGGACTGGCTGCTATTGGGCGAAGTGCCGGGGCAGGATCTCCTGTCATCTCACCTTGCTCCTGCCGA
GAAAGTATCCATCATGGCTGATGCAATGCGGCGGCTGCATACGCTTGATCCGGCTACCTGCCCATTCGAC
CACCAAGCGAAACATCGCATCGAGCGAGCACGTACTCGGATGGAAGCCGGTCTTGTCGATCAGGATGATC
TGGACGAAGAGCATCAGGGGCTCGCGCCAGCCGAACTGTTCGCCAGGCTCAAGGCGCGCATGCCCGACGG
CGAGGATCTCGTCGTGACCCATGGCGATGCCTGCTTGCCGAATATCATGGTGGAAAATGGCCGCTTTTCT
GGATTCATCGACTGTGGCCGGCTGGGTGTGGCGGACCGCTATCAGGACATAGCGTTGGCTACCCGTGATA
TTGCTGAAGAGCTTGGCGGCGAATGGGCTGACCGCTTCCTCGTGCTTTACGGTATCGCCGCTCCCGATTC
GCAGCGCATCGCCTTCTATCGCCTTCTTGACGAGTTCTTCTGAGCGGGACTCTGGGGTTCGAAATGACCG
ACCAAGCGACGCCCAACCTGCCATCACGAGATTTCGATTCCACCGCCGCCTTCTATGAAAGGTTGGGCTT
CGGAATCGTTTTCCGGGACGCCGGCTGGATGATCCTCCAGCGCGGGGATCTCATGCTGGAGTTCTTCGCC
CACCCCAACTTGTTTATTGCAGCTTATAATGGTTACAAATAAAGCAATAGCATCACAAATTTCACAAATA
AAGCATTTTTTTCACTGCATTCTAGTTGTGGTTTGTCCAAACTCATCAATGTATCTTATCATGTCTGTAT
ACCGTCGACCTCTAGCTAGAGCTTGGCGTAATCATGGTCATAGCTGTTTCCTGTGTGAAATTGTTATCCG
CTCACAATTCCACACAACATACGAGCCGGAAGCATAAAGTGTAAAGCCTGGGGTGCCTAATGAGTGAGCT
AACTCACATTAATTGCGTTGCGCTCACTGCCCGCTTTCCAGTCGGGAAACCTGTCGTGCCAGCTGCATTA
ATGAATCGGCCAACGCGCGGGGAGAGGCGGTTTGCGTATTGGGCGCTCTTCCGCTTCCTCGCTCACTGAC
TCGCTGCGCTCGGTCGTTCGGCTGCGGCGAGCGGTATCAGCTCACTCAAAGGCGGTAATACGGTTATCCA
CAGAATCAGGGGATAACGCAGGAAAGAACATGTGAGCAAAAGGCCAGCAAAAGGCCAGGAACCGTAAAAA
GGCCGCGTTGCTGGCGTTTTTCCATAGGCTCCGCCCCCCTGACGAGCATCACAAAAATCGACGCTCAAGT
CAGAGGTGGCGAAACCCGACAGGACTATAAAGATACCAGGCGTTTCCCCCTGGAAGCTCCCTCGTGCGCT
CTCCTGTTCCGACCCTGCCGCTTACCGGATACCTGTCCGCCTTTCTCCCTTCGGGAAGCGTGGCGCTTTC
TCATAGCTCACGCTGTAGGTATCTCAGTTCGGTGTAGGTCGTTCGCTCCAAGCTGGGCTGTGTGCACGAA
CCCCCCGTTCAGCCCGACCGCTGCGCCTTATCCGGTAACTATCGTCTTGAGTCCAACCCGGTAAGACACG
ACTTATCGCCACTGGCAGCAGCCACTGGTAACAGGATTAGCAGAGCGAGGTATGTAGGCGGTGCTACAGA
GTTCTTGAAGTGGTGGCCTAACTACGGCTACACTAGAAGAACAGTATTTGGTATCTGCGCTCTGCTGAAG
CCAGTTACCTTCGGAAAAAGAGTTGGTAGCTCTTGATCCGGCAAACAAACCACCGCTGGTAGCGGTGGTT
TTTTTGTTTGCAAGCAGCAGATTACGCGCAGAAAAAAAGGATCTCAAGAAGATCCTTTGATCTTTTCTAC
GGGGTCTGACGCTCAGTGGAACGAAAACTCACGTTAAGGGATTTTGGTCATGAGATTATCAAAAAGGATC
TTCACCTAGATCCTTTTAAATTAAAAATGAAGTTTTAAATCAATCTAAAGTATATATGAGTAAACTTGGT
CTGACAGTTACCAATGCTTAATCAGTGAGGCACCTATCTCAGCGATCTGTCTATTTCGTTCATCCATAGT
TGCCTGACTCCCCGTCGTGTAGATAACTACGATACGGGAGGGCTTACCATCTGGCCCCAGTGCTGCAATG
ATACCGCGAGACCCACGCTCACCGGCTCCAGATTTATCAGCAATAAACCAGCCAGCCGGAAGGGCCGAGC
GCAGAAGTGGTCCTGCAACTTTATCCGCCTCCATCCAGTCTATTAATTGTTGCCGGGAAGCTAGAGTAAG
TAGTTCGCCAGTTAATAGTTTGCGCAACGTTGTTGCCATTGCTACAGGCATCGTGGTGTCACGCTCGTCG
TTTGGTATGGCTTCATTCAGCTCCGGTTCCCAACGATCAAGGCGAGTTACATGATCCCCCATGTTGTGCA
AAAAAGCGGTTAGCTCCTTCGGTCCTCCGATCGTTGTCAGAAGTAAGTTGGCCGCAGTGTTATCACTCAT
GGTTATGGCAGCACTGCATAATTCTCTTACTGTCATGCCATCCGTAAGATGCTTTTCTGTGACTGGTGAG
TACTCAACCAAGTCATTCTGAGAATAGTGTATGCGGCGACCGAGTTGCTCTTGCCCGGCGTCAATACGGG
ATAATACCGCGCCACATAGCAGAACTTTAAAAGTGCTCATCATTGGAAAACGTTCTTCGGGGCGAAAACT
CTCAAGGATCTTACCGCTGTTGAGATCCAGTTCGATGTAACCCACTCGTGCACCCAACTGATCTTCAGCA
TCTTTTACTTTCACCAGCGTTTCTGGGTGAGCAAAAACAGGAAGGCAAAATGCCGCAAAAAAGGGAATAA
GGGCGACACGGAAATGTTGAATACTCATACTCTTCCTTTTTCAATATTATTGAAGCATTTATCAGGGTTA
TTGTCTCATGAGCGGATACATATTTGAATGTATTTAGAAAAATAAACAAATAGGGGTTCCGCGCACATTT
CCCCGAAAAGTGCCACCTGACGTCGACGGATCGGGAGATCTCCCGATCCCCTATGGTGCACTCTCAGTAC
AATCTGCTCTGATGCCGCATAGTTAAGCCAGTATCTGCTCCCTGCTTGTGTGTTGGAGGTCGCTGAGTAG
TGC
Features (pLannotate 1.2.2; 22 found; start..end, strand, type, name):
    116..495     +  enhancer       CMV enhancer: human cytomegalovirus immediate early enhancer
    496..699     +  promoter       CMV promoter: human cytomegalovirus (CMV) immediate early promoter
    695..728     +  LTR            5' LTR (truncated) (fragment): truncated 5' long terminal repeat (LTR) from HIV-1
    744..762     +  promoter       T7 promoter: promoter for bacteriophage T7 RNA polymerase
    833..1579    +  CDS            APEX2: soybean ascorbate peroxidase, engineered to serve as a monomeric tag for electron microscopy and live-cell proteomics (Lam et al., 2015) more active than the original APEX due to the A134P mutation
   1589..1876    +  CDS            SEC61B (sequence withheld): SC61B_CANLF - Experimental evidence at protein level: Swiss-Prot protein existence level 1. Component of SEC61 channel-forming translocon complex that mediates transport of signal peptide-containing precursor polypeptides across the endoplasmic reticulum (ER) (PubMed:8107851). Component of a ribosome-associated ER translocon complex involved in multi-pass membrane protein transport into the ER membrane and biogenesis (By similarity). The SEC61 channel cooperates with the translocating protein TRAM1 to import nascent proteins into the ER (By similarity). Required for PKD1/Polycystin-1 biogenesi
   1910..1928    -  promoter       SP6 promoter: promoter for bacteriophage SP6 RNA polymerase
   1954..2178    +  polyA_signal   bGH poly(A) signal: bovine growth hormone polyadenylation signal
   2182..2203    +  promoter       SV40 promoter (fragment): SV40 enhancer and early promoter
   2224..2652    +  rep_origin     f1 ori (sequence partly withheld): f1 bacteriophage origin of replication; arrow indicates direction of (+) strand synthesis
   2666..2995    +  promoter       SV40 promoter: SV40 enhancer and early promoter
   3062..3853    +  CDS            neo: KKA2_KLEPN - Also known as kan, nptII. Experimental evidence at protein level: Swiss-Prot protein existence level 1. Resistance to kanamycin, neomycin, paromomycin, ribostamycin, butirosin and gentamicin B. From Klebsiella pneumoniae.
   3877..4035    +  CDS            ble (fragment): BLE_KLEPN - Experimental evidence at protein level: Swiss-Prot protein existence level 1. Binding protein with a strong affinity to the bleomycin family of antibiotics. Binds to CL990; an antimitotic-antibiotic compound. From Klebsiella pneumoniae.
   4030..4151    +  polyA_signal   SV40 poly(A) signal: SV40 polyadenylation signal
   4224..4240    -  protein_bind   lac operator: The lac repressor binds to the lac operator to inhibit transcription in E. coli. This inhibition can be relieved by adding lactose or isopropyl-β-D-thiogalactopyranoside (IPTG). lac repressor encoded by lacI
   4248..4278    -  promoter       lac promoter: promoter for the E. coli lac operon
   4293..4314    -  protein_bind   CAP binding site: CAP binding activates transcription in the presence of cAMP. E. coli catabolite activator protein
   4327..4419    -  CDS            lacI (fragment): lac repressor; lacI; The lac repressor binds to the lac operator to inhibit transcription in E. coli. This inhibition can be relieved by adding lactose or isopropyl-β-D-thiogalactopyranoside (IPTG).
   4602..5190    -  rep_origin     ori: high-copy-number ColE1/pMB1/pBR322/pUC origin of replication
   5361..6221    -  CDS            AmpR: β-lactamase; bla; confers resistance to ampicillin, carbenicillin, and related antibiotics
   6222..6326    -  promoter       AmpR promoter: bla
   6385..6437    -  misc_feature   bom (fragment): basis of mobility region from pBR322
