[The description below was written by a language model from this plasmid's Addgene catalogue record and pLannotate feature annotations shown in this document.]
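Description:
pCDNA3_V5-APEX2-Sec61B is a mammalian expression plasmid of about 6.5 kb built on the pcDNA3 backbone. It is propagated in E. coli from a high-copy ColE1/pUC-type origin under ampicillin selection (AmpR with its own bla promoter). It also carries an f1 phage origin. For selection in mammalian cells, the backbone provides a neomycin/kanamycin phosphotransferase gene driven by the SV40 enhancer/early promoter and terminated by an SV40 polyadenylation signal, which allows G418 selection of stable transfectants. Small annotated fragments such as ble, lacI, bom and a short HIV-1 LTR match appear to be backbone remnants or incidental hits rather than functional parts.

The payload is a roughly 1.1 kb fusion cloned between NotI and XhoI sites. It is expressed from the human CMV immediate-early enhancer and promoter and terminated by the bovine growth hormone polyadenylation signal. T7 and SP6 phage promoters flank the insert. The open reading frame encodes an N-terminal V5 epitope tag, then APEX2, the engineered monomeric soybean ascorbate peroxidase, and then human SEC61B, the beta subunit of the Sec61 translocon of the endoplasmic reticulum. The feature table annotates APEX2 and SEC61B but not the V5 tag, which is stated only in the catalogue fields. The SEC61B match is to a canine reference protein, although the record lists the gene as human.

Fusing APEX2 to the N-terminus of Sec61B targets the peroxidase to the ER membrane. There it can serve for proximity-dependent labelling or electron microscopy contrast, with V5 allowing immunodetection of the fusion. The associated publication concerns APEX-based mapping of the subcellular localization of proteins.
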