Addgene plasmid #83412: pCDNA3_V5-APEX2-Sec61B
Purpose: Expressed N-term tagged APEX2 on Sec61B in mammalian cell
Depositing lab: Hyun-Woo Rhee. Publication: APEX Fingerprinting Reveals the Subcellular Localization of Proteins of Interest. Lee SY, Kang MG, Park JS, Lee G, Ting AY, Rhee HW. Cell Rep. 2016 May 11. pii: S2211-1247(16)30508-3. doi: 10.1016/j.celrep.2016.04.064. PubMed 27184847.
Backbone
  Vector backbone: pcDNA3
  Backbone size w/o insert (bp): 5382
  Total vector size (bp): 6477
  Vector type: Mammalian Expression
Growth in bacteria
  Bacterial resistance: Ampicillin, 100 μg/mL
  Growth temperature: 37°C
  Growth strain: DH5alpha
  Copy number: High Copy
Gene/Insert
  Gene/Insert name: V5-APEX2-Sec61B (alt name: Protein transport protein Sec61 subunit beta)
  Species: H. sapiens (human), Synthetic
  Insert size (bp): 1095
  GenBank ID: NM_006808.2.
  Entrez Gene: SEC61B
  Promoter: CMV-F
  Tag / fusion protein: V5 (N terminal on insert); APEX2 (N terminal on insert)
  Cloning method: Restriction Enzyme; 5′ cloning site NotI (not destroyed); 3′ cloning site XhoI (not destroyed)
  Sequencing primers: 5′ CMV-F; 3′ BGH-R
Terms and licenses: Academic/Nonprofit Terms; Industry Terms: Not Available to Industry
How to cite: pCDNA3_V5-APEX2-Sec61B was a gift from Hyun-Woo Rhee (Addgene plasmid # 83412 ; http://n2t.net/addgene:83412 ; RRID:Addgene_83412)
