>Addgene plasmid #83412 | pCDNA3_V5-APEX2-Sec61B | depositor partial sequence | sequence record 168989 | BGH-R
GGAATAGGACTTTGGCATTAGTGAACTATAGAATAGGGCCCTCTAGATGCATGCTCGAGTCATTA
[288 nt withheld, positions 66-353]
TGCTAGCTTGGCATCAGCAAACCCAAGCTCGGAAAGCTTTTGGTGAGCCTCAGCGTAATCAGCAAAGAAG
GCATCTTCGTCCGCTGCATATTTATCAACGAGAGGGCGGAATACAGGGTCAGACAAAAGAGCCTTGTCAG
AAGGTAGCTGAAGGAGACCTTCCTTCTCACCACTCAACAACTCCGTGAAGTATGAGTTGTCGAAAATAAG
AGGATTAGAGGTCCAGGGACCCTCAAATCCAGAACGCTCCTTGTGTGCAGCTCCAATAGTGTGACCCCCA
GATAGAGCAACGATATCTTGGTCAGTAAGCCCCATAGCTTTGCCAAACACATCTCTCAAATGGTCAGAAC
CCTTAGTGGGATCGGGCAAGCGACCCTCTGGTGGTGGCTCAGGCTTGTCCTCTCTTCCAGGGTGGAATGG
AACCTTAGGTCCACCCGTGACCTCAACGGCAACAACGCCAGCCAACTGGTAGAAATCGGCGTAGCTCAAA
ATAGGGAACTCCGCCTTGAGTGGCTCCAAAAGCCTAACAGCGATGTCAAGACCGTTGTTAGCGCTGTGAG
CCAGTTCGGCAGGGTGCTTGATGGGTTCCGAAGGGTCCACCGGTCTTCGTGCCCTTGTCAAAGGTTCCAG
CAGAGTGGAATGCCAAACGGAGCATTAGAGGAGCGCATCTCTTCTCAGCGATGAAGCCTCTGAGCTTCTT
CTTCGCCTTCTCAACGGCGTCCTGGTAATCAGCACTCACAAGTTGGGTAAGAACTTTCCGGTGCGTCAAG
CCACCAGGGGGGGGGTGGGGGAAGGGGCTTGCCCCTGGGGGGCGGCCGCAAGCTTGGGTCTCCCCTAAAG
GGAGTCTA
