>Addgene plasmid #83412 | pCDNA3_V5-APEX2-Sec61B | depositor partial sequence | sequence record 168990 | CMV-F
CCCCGGGGGTGGAGGTCAAATAAGCAGAGCTCTCTGGCTAACTAGAGAACCCACTGCTTACTGGCTTATC
GAAATTAATACGACTCACTATAGGGAGACCCAAGCTTGCGGCCGCCACCATGGGCAAGCCCATCCCCAAC
CCCCTGCTGGGCCTGGACAGCACCGGAAAGTCTTACCCAACTGTGAGTGCTGATTACCAGGACGCCGTTG
AGAAGGCGAAGAAGAAGCTCAGAGGCTTCATCGCTGAGAAGAGATGCGCTCCTCTAATGCTCCGTTTGGC
ATTCCACTCTGCTGGAACCTTTGACAAGGGCACGAAGACCGGTGGACCCTTCGGAACCATCAAGCACCCT
GCCGAACTGGCTCACAGCGCTAACAACGGTCTTGACATCGCTGTTAGGCTTTTGGAGCCACTCAAGGCGG
AGTTCCCTATTTTGAGCTACGCCGATTTCTACCAGTTGGCTGGCGTTGTTGCCGTTGAGGTCACGGGTGG
ACCTAAGGTTCCATTCCACCCTGGAAGAGAGGACAAGCCTGAGCCACCACCAGAGGGTCGCTTGCCCGAT
CCCACTAAGGGTTCTGACCATTTGAGAGATGTGTTTGGCAAAGCTATGGGGCTTACTGACCAAGATATCG
TTGCTCTATCTGGGGGTCACACTATTGGAGCTGCACACAAGGAGCGTTCTGGATTTGAGGGTCCCTGGAC
CTCTAATCCTCTTATTTTCGACAACTCATACTTCACGGAGTTGTTGAGTGGTGAGAAGGAAGGTCTCCTT
CAGCTACCTTCTGACAAGGCTCTTTTGTCTGACCCTGTATTCCGCCCTCTCGTTGATAAATATGCAGCGG
ACGAAGATGCCTTCTTTGCTGATTACGCTGAGGCTCACCAAAAGCTTTCCGAGCTTGGGTTTGCTGATGC
CAAGCTAGCA
[121 nt withheld, positions 921-1041]
GACAAGGAGTGCAGGCCGCACAACCTCGGCAGGAACCCGGGGGGGGATGTGGGCGATTCTACACAGAAGA
TTCACTGGGGCTCAAAGTTGGCCCGGTTCCAGTAATGGGA
